Addgene plasmid #23841: pDONR223-CKS2
Depositing lab: William Hahn & David Root. Depositing organization: Dana-Farber Cancer Institute. Publication: COT drives resistance to RAF inhibition through MAP kinase pathway reactivation. Johannessen CM, Boehm JS, Kim SY, Thomas SR, Wardwell L, Johnson LA, Emery CM, Stransky N, Cogdill AP, Barretina J, Caponigro G, Hieronymus H, Murray RR, Salehi-Ashtiani K, Hill DE, Vidal M, Zhao JJ, Yang X, Alkan O, Kim S, Harris JL, Wilson CJ, Myer VE, Finan PM, Root DE, Roberts TM, Golub T, Flaherty KT, Dummer R, Weber BL, Sellers WR, Schlegel R, Wargo JA, Hahn WC, Garraway LA. Nature. 2010 Dec 16;468(7326):968-72. doi: 10.1038/nature09627 PubMed 21107320.
Backbone
  Vector backbone: pDONR223
  Backbone manufacturer: Invitrogen
  Backbone size w/o insert (bp): 5005
  Vector type: Gateway Donor vector
Growth in bacteria
  Bacterial resistance: Spectinomycin, 50 μg/mL
  Growth temperature: 37°C
  Growth strain: DH5alpha
  Copy number: High Copy
Gene/Insert
  Gene/Insert name: CKS2 (alt name: CDC28 protein kinase regulatory subunit 2)
  Species: H. sapiens (human)
  Insert size (bp): 240
  Entrez Gene: CKS2 (a.k.a. CKSHS2)
  Cloning method: Gateway Cloning
  Sequencing primers: 5′ M13pUC-fwd; 3′ M13rev
Terms and licenses: Academic/Nonprofit Terms; Industry Terms: Not Available to Industry
Depositor comments: The ORF has no Stop codon. This design enables easy recombination into a destination vector to add an epitope tag of choice and Stop codon to the ORF. Do NOT use this plasmid directly for transfections. A set of 4 custom lentiviral vectors is available ( pLX301 (http://www.addgene.org/25895/) , pLX302 (http://www.addgene.org/25896/) , pLX303 (http://www.addgene.org/25897/) , pLX304 (http://www.addgene.org/25890/) ) to be used to express these ORFs in mammalian cells. These plasmids are not included in the kit and must be ordered separately.
How to cite: pDONR223-CKS2 was a gift from William Hahn & David Root (Addgene plasmid # 23841 ; http://n2t.net/addgene:23841 ; RRID:Addgene_23841)
