[The description below was written by a language model from this plasmid's Addgene catalogue record.]
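Description:
pDONR223-CKS2 is a Gateway entry clone built in the pDONR223 donor vector backbone (about 5 kb without insert). It carries the open reading frame of human CKS2, the CDC28 protein kinase regulatory subunit 2, as a roughly 240 bp insert introduced by Gateway recombination. The plasmid is maintained at high copy number in standard E. coli cloning strains and is selected with spectinomycin. No feature table accompanies the record, so the origin of replication and the exact recombination sites flanking the insert are not itemised. As a product of cloning into a pDONR vector, the ORF would be expected to sit between attL sites, ready for an LR reaction. M13 forward and reverse primer sites on either side of the insert are used for sequence verification.

The ORF was deliberately cloned without a stop codon. This "open" configuration lets the coding sequence be recombined into a destination vector that supplies a C-terminal epitope tag and a stop codon in frame, so the user can choose the tag. The entry clone is not meant for expression: the record lists no promoter for the insert, and the depositors state explicitly that it should not be transfected directly. It serves instead as a shuttle for moving CKS2 into expression vectors. The depositors point to a companion set of lentiviral Gateway destination vectors (pLX301 to pLX304), obtained separately, for expressing such ORFs in mammalian cells. The clone belongs to a kit of ORF entry clones associated with a study of resistance to RAF inhibition through MAP kinase pathway reactivation, which is consistent with use in gain-of-function expression screening.
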