>Addgene plasmid #23841 | pDONR223-CKS2 | depositor partial sequence | sequence record 11068 | Author sequence
ATGGCCCACAAGCAGATCTACTACTCGGACAAGTACTTCGACGAACACTACGAGTACCGGCATGTTATGT
TACCCAGAGAACTTTCCAAACAAGTACCTAAAACTCATCTGATGTCTGAAGAGGAGTGGAGGAGACTTGG
TGTCCAACAGAGTCTAGGCTGGGTTCATTACATGATTCATGAGCCAGAACCACATATTCTTCTCTTTAGA
CGACCTCTTCCAAAAGATCAACAAAAATGA
