>Addgene plasmid #23841 | pDONR223-CKS2 | addgene partial sequence | sequence record 29681 | 23841 with M13pUc-fwd
CTCGGGCCCAATAATGATTTTATTTTGACTGATAGTGACCTGTTCGTTGCAACAAATTGATGAGCAATGC
TTTTTTATAATGCCAACTTTGTACAAAAAAGTTGGCATGGCCCACAAGCAGATCTACTACTCGGACAAGT
ACTTCGACGAACACTACGAGTACCGGCATGTTATGTTACCCAGAGAACTTTCCAAACAAGTACCTAAAAC
TCATCTGATGTCTGAAGAGGAGTGGAGGAGACTTGGTGTCCAACAGAGTCTAGGCTGGGTTCATTACATG
ATTCATGAGCCAGAACCACATATTCTTCTCTTTAGACGACCTCTTCCAAAAGATCAACAAAAATGCCCAA
CTTTCTTGTACAAAGTTGGCATTATAAGAAAGCATTGCTTATCAATTTGTTGCAACGAACAGGTCACTAT
CAGTCAAAATAAAATCATTATTTGCCATCCAGCTGATATCCCCTATAGTGAGTCGTATTACATGGTCATA
GCTGTTTCCTGGCAGCTCTGGCCCGTGTCTCAAAATCTCTGATGTTACATTGCACAAGATAAAAATATAT
CATCATGCCTCCTCTAGACCAGCCAGGACAGAAATGCCTCGACTTCGCTGCTACCCAAGGTTGCCGGGTG
ACGCACACCGTGGAAACGGATGAAGGCACGAACCCAGTGGACATAAGCCTGTTCGGTTCGTAAGCTGTAA
TGCAAGTAGCGTATGCGCTCACGCAACTGGTCCAGAACCTTGACCGAACGCAGCGGTGGTAACGGCGCAG
TGGCGGTTTTCATGGCTGT
